>Addgene plasmid #55492 | mTFP1-LaminB1-7 | depositor partial sequence | sequence record 85898 | insert sequence
AGATCCGCTAGCGCTACCGGACTCAGATCTCGAGCTCAAGCTTCGAATTCGGTACCATGGCGACTGCGAC
CCCCGTGCCGCCGCGGATGGGCAGCCGCGCTGGCGGCCCCACCACGCCGCTGAGCCCCACGCGCCTGTCG
CGGCTCCAGGAGAAGGAGGAGCTGCGCGAGCTCAATGACCGGCTGGCGGTGTACATCGACAAGGTGCGCA
GCCTGGAGACGGAGAACAGCGCGCTGCAGCTGCAGGTGACGGAGCGCGAGGAGGTGCGCGGCCGTGAGCT
CACCGGCCTCAAGGCGCTCTACGAGACCGAGCTGGCCGACGCGCGACGCGCGCTCGACGACACGGCCCGC
GAGCGCGCCAAGCTGCAGATCGAGCTGGGCAAGTGCAAGGCGGAACACGACCAGCTGCTCCTCAACTATG
CTAAGAAGGAATCTGATCTTAATGGCGCCCAGATCAAGCTTCGAGAATATGAAGCAGCACTCAATTCGAA
AGATGCAGCTCTTGCTACTGCACTTGGTGACAAAAAAAGTTTAGAGGGAGATTTGGAGGATCTGAAGGAT
CAGATTGCCCAGTTGGAAGCCTCCTTAGCTGCAGCCAAAAAACAGTTAGCAGATGAAACTTTACTTAAAG
TAGATTTGGAGAATCGTTGTCAGAGCCTTACTGAGGACTTGGAGTTTCGCAAAAGCATGTATGAAGAGGA
GATTAACGAGACCAGAAGGAAGCATGAAACGCGCTTGGTAGAGGTGGATTCTGGGCGTCAAATTGAGTAT
GAGTACAAGCTGGCGCAAGCCCTTCATGAGATGAGAGAGCAACATGATGCCCAAGTGAGGCTGTATAAGG
AGGAGCTGGAGCAGACTTACCATGCCAAACTTGAGAATGCCAGACTGTCATCAGAGATGAATACTTCTAC
TGTCAACAGTGCCAGGGAAGAACTGATGGAAAGCCGCATGAGAATTGAGAGCCTTTCATCCCAGCTTTCT
AATCTACAGAAAGAGTCTAGAGCATGTTTGGAAAGGATTCAAGAATTAGAGGACTTGCTTGCTAAAGAAA
AAGACAACTCTCGTCGCATGCTGACAGACAAAGAGAGAGAGATGGCGGAAATAAGGGATCAAATGCAGCA
ACAGCTGAATGACTATGAACAGCTTCTTGATGTAAAGTTAGCCCTGGACATGGAAATCAGTGCTTACAGG
AAACTCTTAGAAGGCGAAGAAGAGAGGTTGAAGCTGTCTCCAAGCCCTTCTTCCCGTGTGACAGTATCCC
GAGCATCCTCAAGTCGTAGTGTACGTACAACTAGAGGAAAGCGGAAGAGGGTTGATGTGGAAGAATCAGA
GGCGAGTAGTAGTGTTAGCATCTCTCATTCCGCCTCAGCCACTGGAAATGTTTGCATCGAAGAAATTGAT
GTTGATGGGAAATTTATCCGCTTGAAGAACACTTCTGAACAGGATCAACCAATGGGAGGCTGGGAGATGA
TCAGAAAAATTGGAGACACATCAGTCAGTTATAAATATACCTCAAGATATGTGCTGAAGGCAGGCCAGAC
TGTTACAATTTGGGCTGCAAACGCTGGTGTCACAGCCAGCCCCCCAACTGACCTCATCTGGAAGAACCAG
AACTCGTGGGGCACTGGCGAAGATGTGAAGGTTATATTGAAAAATTCTCAGGGAGAGGAGGTTGCTCAAA
GAAGTACAGTCTTTAAAACAACCATACCTGAAGAAGAGGAGGAGGAGGAAGAAGCAGCTGGAGTGGTTGT
TGAGGAAGAACTTTTCCACCAGCAGGGAACCCCAAGAGCATCCAATAGAAGCTGTGCAATTATGGCGGAT
CCACCGGTCGCCACCATGGTGAGCAAGGGCGAGGAGACCACAATGGGCGTAATCAAGCCCGACATGAAGA
TCAAGCTGAAGATGGAGGGCAACGTGAATGGCCACGCCTTCGTGATCGAGGGCGAGGGCGAGGGCAAGCC
CTACGACGGCACCAACACCATCAACCTGGAGGTGAAGGAGGGAGCCCCCCTGCCCTTCTCCTACGACATT
CTGACCACCGCGTTCGCCTACGGCAACAGGGCCTTCACCAAGTACCCCGACGACATCCCCAACTACTTCA
AGCAGTCCTTCCCCGAGGGCTACTCTTGGGAGCGCACCATGACCTTCGAGGACAAGGGCATCGTGAAGGT
GAAGTCCGACATCTCCATGGAGGAGGACTCCTTCATCTACGAGATACACCTCAAGGGCGAGAACTTCCCC
CCCAACGGCCCCGTGATGCAGAAGAAGACCACCGGCTGGGACGCCTCCACCGAGAGGATGTACGTGCGCG
ACGGCGTGCTGAAGGGCGACGTCAAGCACAAGCTGCTGCTGGAGGGCGGCGGCCACCACCGCGTTGACTT
CAAGACCATCTACAGGGCCAAGAAGGCGGTGAAGCTGCCCGACTATCACTTTGTGGACCACCGCATCGAG
ATCCTGAACCACGACAAGGACTACAACAAGGTGACCGTTTACGAGAGCGCCGTGGCCCGCAACTCCACCG
ACGGCATGGACGAGCTGTACAAGTAAGCGGCCGCGACTCTAGATCATAATCAGCCATACCACAT
