>Addgene plasmid #55492 | mTFP1-LaminB1-7 | addgene partial sequence | sequence record 121668 | C-ter-GFP 5'-CTCCTCGCCCTTGCTCAC-3'
TTGCACAGCTTCTATTGGATGCTCTTGGGGTTCCCTGCTGGTGGAAAAGTTCTTCCTCAACAACCACTCC
AGCTGCTTCTTCCTCCTCCTCCTCTTCTTCAGGTATGGTTGTTTTAAAGACTGTACTTCTTTGAGCAACC
TCCTCTCCCTGAGAATTTTTCAATATAACCTTCACATCTTCGCCAGTGCCCCACGAGTTCTGGTTCTTCC
AGATGAGGTCAGTTGGGGGGCTGGCTGTGACACCAGCGTTTGCAGCCCAAATTGTAACAGTCTGGCCTGC
CTTCAGCACATATCTTGAGGTATATTTATAACTGACTGATGTGTCTCCAATTTTTCTGATCATCTCCCAG
CCTCCCATTGGTTGATCCTGTTCAGAAGTGTTCTTCAAGCGGATAAATTTCCCATCAACATCAATTTCTT
CGATGCAAACATTTCCAGTGGCTGAGGCGGAATGAGAGATGCTAACACTACTACTCGCCTCTGATTCTTC
CACATCAACCCTCTTCCGCTTTCCTCTAGTTGTACGTACACTACGACTTGAGGATGCTCGGGATACTGTC
ACACGGGAAGAAGGGCTTGGAGACAGCTTCAACCTCTCTTCTTCGCCTTCTAAGAGTTTCCTGTAAGCAC
TGATTTCCATGTCCAGGGCTAACTTTACATCAAGAAGCTGTTCATAGTCATTCAGCTGTTGCTGCATTTG
ATCCCTTATTTCCGCCATCTCTCTCTCTTTGTCTGTCAGCATGCGACGAGAGTTGTCTTTTTCTTTAGCA
AGCAAGTCCTCTAATTCTTGAATCCTTTCCAAACATGCTCTAGACTCTT
