[The description below was written by a language model from this plasmid's Addgene catalogue record.]
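Description:
mTFP1-LaminB1-7 is a mammalian expression plasmid that produces human lamin B1 (LMNB1) fused to the monomeric teal fluorescent protein mTFP1, a cyan-range variant derived from a Clavularia coral protein. It is built on an mTFP1 fusion backbone of about 4.75 kb (without insert). In bacteria it is maintained as a high-copy plasmid under kanamycin selection, and it carries a neomycin resistance marker so that transfected mammalian cells can be selected with G418. The record does not name the origin of replication or the promoter driving the resistance cassette, and no feature table is provided.

Expression of the fusion is driven by the CMV promoter, a strong constitutive promoter in most mammalian cell lines. The listed reverse sequencing primer anneals in an SV40 polyadenylation signal, implying that this element terminates the transcript. The catalogue describes the mTFP1 tag as "C terminal on backbone", whereas the construct name places mTFP1 before LaminB1. The record does not resolve the exact orientation, nor does it explain the "7" in the name, which may refer to a linker length. The cloning method is listed as unknown.

Lamin B1 is a structural component of the nuclear lamina, so the fusion protein serves as a marker for the nuclear envelope. With excitation at 462 nm and emission at 492 nm, the construct is intended for fluorescence imaging of nuclear envelope localization and dynamics in transfected cells. It is one of a set of localization fusions used to demonstrate how mTFP1 performs as a fusion tag.
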