Addgene plasmid #55492: mTFP1-LaminB1-7
Purpose: Localization: Nuclear Envelope, Excitation: 462, Emission: 492
Depositing lab: Michael Davidson. Depositing organization: Florida State University, Tallahassee. Publication: Hue-shifted monomeric variants of Clavularia cyan fluorescent protein: identification of the molecular determinants of color and applications in fluorescence imaging. Ai HW, Olenych SG, Wong P, Davidson MW, Campbell RE. BMC Biol. 2008 Mar 6;6:13. doi: 10.1186/1741-7007-6-13. PubMed 18325109.
Backbone
  Vector backbone: mTFP1
  Backbone size w/o insert (bp): 4750
  Vector type: Mammalian Expression
  Selectable markers: Neomycin (select with G418)
Growth in bacteria
  Bacterial resistance: Kanamycin, 50 μg/mL
  Growth temperature: 37°C
  Growth strain: DH5alpha
  Copy number: High Copy
Gene/Insert
  Gene/Insert name: LaminB1 (alt name: NM_005573.2)
  Species: H. sapiens (human)
  Entrez Gene: LMNB1 (a.k.a. ADLD, LMN, LMN2, LMNB, MCPH26)
  Promoter: CMV
  Tag / fusion protein: mTFP1 (C terminal on backbone)
  Cloning method: Unknown
  Sequencing primers: 5′ CMV-F; 3′ SV40pA-R
Terms and licenses: Academic/Nonprofit Terms; Industry Terms: Not Available to Industry
Depositor comments: . Excitation = 462; Emission = 492
How to cite: mTFP1-LaminB1-7 was a gift from Michael Davidson (Addgene plasmid # 55492 ; http://n2t.net/addgene:55492 ; RRID:Addgene_55492)
